Addgene plasmid #102906: pCXLE-dCas9GFP-shP53
Purpose: EBNA episome plasmid for CAG promoter constitutive expression of dCas9-GFP. Includes p53 shRNA expression cassette.
Depositing lab: Timo Otonkoski. Depositing organization: University of Helsinki. Publication: Human pluripotent reprogramming with CRISPR activators. Weltner J, Balboa D, Katayama S, Bespalov M, Krjutskov K, Jouhilahti EM, Trokovic R, Kere J, Otonkoski T. Nat Commun. 2018 Jul 6;9(1):2643. doi: 10.1038/s41467-018-05067-x. PubMed 29980666.
Backbone
  Vector backbone: pCXLE
  Vector type: Mammalian Expression, CRISPR
Growth in bacteria
  Bacterial resistance: Ampicillin, 100 μg/mL
  Growth temperature: 37°C
  Growth strain: DH5alpha
  Copy number: High Copy
Gene/Insert
  Gene/Insert name: dCas9GFP-shP53
  Mutation: D10A, H840A
  Promoter: CAG
  Cloning method: Restriction Enzyme; 5′ cloning site unknown (unknown if destroyed); 3′ cloning site unknown (unknown if destroyed)
  Sequencing primers: 5′ unknown
Terms and licenses: Academic/Nonprofit Terms; Industry Terms: Not Available to Industry
How to cite: pCXLE-dCas9GFP-shP53 was a gift from Timo Otonkoski (Addgene plasmid # 102906 ; http://n2t.net/addgene:102906 ; RRID:Addgene_102906)
