[The description below was written by a language model from this plasmid's Addgene catalogue record and pLannotate feature annotations shown in this document.]
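Description:
pCXLE-dCas9GFP-shP53 is a 15.5 kb non-integrating mammalian expression plasmid built on the pCXLE episomal backbone. It is propagated in E. coli through a high-copy ColE1/pUC-type origin with ampicillin selection (AmpR under its own bla promoter). For maintenance in mammalian cells it carries the Epstein-Barr virus oriP origin together with an EBNA1 coding sequence. Together these let the plasmid replicate and persist as an extrachromosomal episome in dividing human cells. The EBNA1 region is flanked by two loxP sites in the same orientation, so Cre recombinase could in principle excise it. Small annotated fragments of other EBV genes, lacI and the lac promoter region appear to be backbone remnants rather than functional parts.

The main payload is driven by the CAG promoter, annotated as the CMV enhancer, chicken β-actin promoter and chimeric intron. It directs constitutive expression of Streptococcus pyogenes Cas9 carrying the D10A and H840A mutations, which abolish nuclease activity while preserving guide RNA-directed DNA binding. A fragment of an HA epitope tag lies upstream of the Cas9 coding sequence, and EGFP follows it, giving the dCas9-GFP product named in the record. A WPRE and the rabbit β-globin polyadenylation signal follow, enhancing transcript expression and terminating the message. Elsewhere on the plasmid, a mouse U6 RNA polymerase III promoter is annotated. This presumably drives the p53 shRNA cassette described in the catalogue entry, although the hairpin itself is not annotated.

The plasmid comes from work on reprogramming human cells to pluripotency with CRISPR activators. Since it carries no annotated activation domain, it plausibly served as a dCas9 control or fluorescent marker in that work, though the record does not state its specific role.
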