Features (pLannotate 1.2.2; 27 found; start..end, strand, type, name):
      4..383     +  enhancer       CMV enhancer: human cytomegalovirus immediate early enhancer
    385..661     +  promoter       chicken β-actin promoter: No description available
    662..1678    +  intron         chimeric intron: chimera between introns from chicken β-actin and rabbit β-globin
   1752..1779    +  CDS            3xHA (fragment): three tandem HA epitope tags
   1812..5912    +  CDS            Cas9: Cas9 (Csn1) endonuclease from the Streptococcus pyogenes Type II CRISPR/Cas system generates RNA-guided double strand breaks in DNA
   5961..6680    +  CDS            EGFP: the original enhanced GFP (Yang et al., 1996) mammalian codon-optimized
   6718..7306    +  misc_feature   WPRE: woodchuck hepatitis virus posttranscriptional regulatory element
   7310..7390    +  CDS            HBB (fragment): HBB_PONPY - Experimental evidence at transcript level: Swiss-Prot protein existence level 2. Involved in oxygen transport from the lung to the various peripheral tissues. From Pongo pygmaeus (Bornean orangutan).
   7461..7516    +  polyA_signal   β-globin poly(A) signal: rabbit β-globin polyadenylation signal (Gil and Proudfoot, 1987)
   7899..7921    -  protein_bind   lac operator (fragment): The lac repressor binds to the lac operator to inhibit transcription in E. coli. This inhibition can be relieved by adding lactose or isopropyl-β-D-thiogalactopyranoside (IPTG). lac repressor encoded by lacI
   7925..7955    -  promoter       lac promoter: promoter for the E. coli lac operon
   7970..7991    -  protein_bind   CAP binding site: CAP binding activates transcription in the presence of cAMP. E. coli catabolite activator protein
   8004..8043    -  CDS            lacI (fragment): lac repressor; lacI; The lac repressor binds to the lac operator to inhibit transcription in E. coli. This inhibition can be relieved by adding lactose or isopropyl-β-D-thiogalactopyranoside (IPTG).
   8080..8113    -  protein_bind   loxP: Cre-mediated recombination occurs in the 8-bp core sequence (GCATACAT). Cre recombinase
   8166..8189    +  promoter       tet promoter (fragment): E. coli promoter for tetracycline efflux protein gene
   8192..8536    +  CDS            BRRF2_EBVB9 (fragment): Protein inferred from homology: Swiss-Prot protein existence level 3. From Epstein-Barr virus (strain B95-8) (HHV-4) (Human herpesvirus 4).
   8574..10499   +  CDS            EBNA1: Epstein-Barr nuclear antigen 1, also known as EBNA-1 crucial for latent viral infection, and for episomal amplification of vectors containing the oriP origin (Okita et al., 2013)
  10582..10650   +  CDS            gL (fragment): GL_EBVB9 - Experimental evidence at protein level: Swiss-Prot protein existence level 1. The heterodimer glycoprotein H-glycoprotein L is required for the fusion of viral and plasma membranes leading to virus entry into the host cell. Acts as a functional inhibitor of gH and maintains gH in an inhibited form. Upon binding to host integrins, gL dissociates from gH leading to activation of the viral fusion glycoproteins gB and gH. Fusion of EBV with B-lymphocytes requires the additional receptor- binding protein gp42, which forms a complex with gH/gL. The heterodimer gH/gL targets also host EPHA
  10667..10700   -  protein_bind   loxP: Cre-mediated recombination occurs in the 8-bp core sequence (GCATACAT). Cre recombinase
  10734..10886   +  CDS            gL (fragment): GL_EBVA8 - Experimental evidence at protein level: Swiss-Prot protein existence level 1. The heterodimer glycoprotein H-glycoprotein L is required for the fusion of viral and plasma membranes leading to virus entry into the host cell. Acts as a functional inhibitor of gH and maintains gH in an inhibited form. Upon binding to host integrins, gL dissociates from gH leading to activation of the viral fusion glycoproteins gB and gH. The heterodimer gH/gL targets also host EPHA2 to promote viral entry. From Epstein-Barr virus (strain AG876) (HHV-4) (Human herpesvirus 4).
  10887..12676   +  rep_origin     oriP: Epstein-Barr virus oriP replication origin (Yates et al., 2000)
  13147..13460   +  promoter       U6 promoter: RNA polymerase III promoter for mouse U6 snRNA (Das et al., 1988)
  13521..13544   -  misc_feature   MCS (fragment): pBluescript multiple cloning site
  13545..13599   -  CDS            lacI (fragment): lac repressor; lacI; The lac repressor binds to the lac operator to inhibit transcription in E. coli. This inhibition can be relieved by adding lactose or isopropyl-β-D-thiogalactopyranoside (IPTG).
  13782..14370   -  rep_origin     ori: high-copy-number ColE1/pMB1/pBR322/pUC origin of replication
  14541..15401   -  CDS            AmpR: β-lactamase; bla; confers resistance to ampicillin, carbenicillin, and related antibiotics
  15402..15506   -  promoter       AmpR promoter: bla
>Addgene plasmid #102906 | pCXLE-dCas9GFP-shP53 | depositor full sequence | sequence record 194744 | pCXLE-dCas9GFP-shP53 sequence 15533 bps
GTCGACATTGATTATTGACTAGTTATTAATAGTAATCAATTACGGGGTCATTAGTTCATAGCCCATATAT
GGAGTTCCGCGTTACATAACTTACGGTAAATGGCCCGCCTGGCTGACCGCCCAACGACCCCCGCCCATTG
ACGTCAATAATGACGTATGTTCCCATAGTAACGCCAATAGGGACTTTCCATTGACGTCAATGGGTGGAGT
ATTTACGGTAAACTGCCCACTTGGCAGTACATCAAGTGTATCATATGCCAAGTACGCCCCCTATTGACGT
CAATGACGGTAAATGGCCCGCCTGGCATTATGCCCAGTACATGACCTTATGGGACTTTCCTACTTGGCAG
TACATCTACGTATTAGTCATCGCTATTACCATGGTCGAGGTGAGCCCCACGTTCTGCTTCACTCTCCCCA
TCTCCCCCCCCTCCCCACCCCCAATTTTGTATTTATTTATTTTTTAATTATTTTGTGCAGCGATGGGGGC
GGGGGGGGGGGGGGGGCGCGCGCCAGGCGGGGCGGGGCGGGGCGAGGGGCGGGGCGGGCGAGGCGGAGAG
GTGCGGCGGCAGCCAATCAGAGCGGCGCGCTCCGAAAGTTTCCTTTTATGGCGAGGCGGCGGCGGCGGCG
GCCCTATAAAAAGCGAAGCGCGCGGCGGGCGGGAGTCGCTGCGCGCTGCCTTCGCCCCGTGCCCCGCTCC
GCCGCCGCCTCGCGCCGCCCGCCCCGGCTCTGACTGACCGCGTTACTCCCACAGGTGAGCGGGCGGGACG
GCCCTTCTCCTCCGGGCTGTAATTAGCGCTTGGTTTAATGACGGCTTGTTTCTTTTCTGTGGCTGCGTGA
AAGCCTTGAGGGGCTCCGGGAGGGCCCTTTGTGCGGGGGGAGCGGCTCGGGGGGTGCGTGCGTGTGTGTG
TGCGTGGGGAGCGCCGCGTGCGGCTCCGCGCTGCCCGGCGGCTGTGAGCGCTGCGGGCGCGGCGCGGGGC
TTTGTGCGCTCCGCAGTGTGCGCGAGGGGAGCGCGGCCGGGGGCGGTGCCCCGCGGTGCGGGGGGGGCTG
CGAGGGGAACAAAGGCTGCGTGCGGGGTGTGTGCGTGGGGGGGTGAGCAGGGGGTGTGGGCGCGTCGGTC
GGGCTGCAACCCCCCCTGCACCCCCCTCCCCGAGTTGCTGAGCACGGCCCGGCTTCGGGTGCGGGGCTCC
GTACGGGGCGTGGCGCGGGGCTCGCCGTGCCGGGCGGGGGGTGGCGGCAGGTGGGGGTGCCGGGCGGGGC
GGGGCCGCCTCGGGCCGGGGAGGGCTCGGGGGAGGGGCGCGGCGGCCCCCGGAGCGCCGGCGGCTGTCGA
GGCGCGGCGAGCCGCAGCCATTGCCTTTTATGGTAATCGTGCGAGAGGGCGCAGGGACTTCCTTTGTCCC
AAATCTGTGCGGAGCCGAAATCTGGGAGGCGCCGCCGCACCCCCTCTAGCGGGCGCGGGGCGAAGCGGTG
CGGCGCCGGCAGGAAGGAAATGGGCGGGGAGGGCCTTCGTGCGTCGCCGCGCCGCCGTCCCCTTCTCCCT
CTCCAGCCTCGGGGCTGTCCGCGGGGGGACGGCTGCCTTCGGGGGGGACGGGGCAGGGCGGGGTTCGGCT
TCTGGCGTGTGACCGGCGGCTCTAGAGCCTCTGCTAACCATGTTCATGCCTTCTTCTTTTTCCTACAGCT
CCTGGGCAACGTGCTGGTTATTGTGCTGTCTCATCATTTTGGCAAAGAATTCCTCGACCGGTGCCACCAT
GTACCCATACGATGTTCCAGATTACGCTTCGCCGAAGAAAAAGCGCAAGGTCGAAGCGTCCGACAAGAAG
TACAGCATCGGCCTGGCCATCGGCACCAACTCTGTGGGCTGGGCCGTGATCACCGACGAGTACAAGGTGC
CCAGCAAGAAATTCAAGGTGCTGGGCAACACCGACCGGCACAGCATCAAGAAGAACCTGATCGGAGCCCT
GCTGTTCGACAGCGGCGAAACAGCCGAGGCCACCCGGCTGAAGAGAACCGCCAGAAGAAGATACACCAGA
CGGAAGAACCGGATCTGCTATCTGCAAGAGATCTTCAGCAACGAGATGGCCAAGGTGGACGACAGCTTCT
TCCACAGACTGGAAGAGTCCTTCCTGGTGGAAGAGGATAAGAAGCACGAGCGGCACCCCATCTTCGGCAA
CATCGTGGACGAGGTGGCCTACCACGAGAAGTACCCCACCATCTACCACCTGAGAAAGAAACTGGTGGAC
AGCACCGACAAGGCCGACCTGCGGCTGATCTATCTGGCCCTGGCCCACATGATCAAGTTCCGGGGCCACT
TCCTGATCGAGGGCGACCTGAACCCCGACAACAGCGACGTGGACAAGCTGTTCATCCAGCTGGTGCAGAC
CTACAACCAGCTGTTCGAGGAAAACCCCATCAACGCCAGCGGCGTGGACGCCAAGGCCATCCTGTCTGCC
AGACTGAGCAAGAGCAGACGGCTGGAAAATCTGATCGCCCAGCTGCCCGGCGAGAAGAAGAATGGCCTGT
TCGGCAACCTGATTGCCCTGAGCCTGGGCCTGACCCCCAACTTCAAGAGCAACTTCGACCTGGCCGAGGA
TGCCAAACTGCAGCTGAGCAAGGACACCTACGACGACGACCTGGACAACCTGCTGGCCCAGATCGGCGAC
CAGTACGCCGACCTGTTTCTGGCCGCCAAGAACCTGTCCGACGCCATCCTGCTGAGCGACATCCTGAGAG
TGAACACCGAGATCACCAAGGCCCCCCTGAGCGCCTCTATGATCAAGAGATACGACGAGCACCACCAGGA
CCTGACCCTGCTGAAAGCTCTCGTGCGGCAGCAGCTGCCTGAGAAGTACAAAGAGATTTTCTTCGACCAG
AGCAAGAACGGCTACGCCGGCTACATTGACGGCGGAGCCAGCCAGGAAGAGTTCTACAAGTTCATCAAGC
CCATCCTGGAAAAGATGGACGGCACCGAGGAACTGCTCGTGAAGCTGAACAGAGAGGACCTGCTGCGGAA
GCAGCGGACCTTCGACAACGGCAGCATCCCCCACCAGATCCACCTGGGAGAGCTGCACGCCATTCTGCGG
CGGCAGGAAGATTTTTACCCATTCCTGAAGGACAACCGGGAAAAGATCGAGAAGATCCTGACCTTCCGCA
TCCCCTACTACGTGGGCCCTCTGGCCAGGGGAAACAGCAGATTCGCCTGGATGACCAGAAAGAGCGAGGA
AACCATCACCCCCTGGAACTTCGAGGAAGTGGTGGACAAGGGCGCTTCCGCCCAGAGCTTCATCGAGCGG
ATGACCAACTTCGATAAGAACCTGCCCAACGAGAAGGTGCTGCCCAAGCACAGCCTGCTGTACGAGTACT
TCACCGTGTATAACGAGCTGACCAAAGTGAAATACGTGACCGAGGGAATGAGAAAGCCCGCCTTCCTGAG
CGGCGAGCAGAAAAAGGCCATCGTGGACCTGCTGTTCAAGACCAACCGGAAAGTGACCGTGAAGCAGCTG
AAAGAGGACTACTTCAAGAAAATCGAGTGCTTCGACTCCGTGGAAATCTCCGGCGTGGAAGATCGGTTCA
ACGCCTCCCTGGGCACATACCACGATCTGCTGAAAATTATCAAGGACAAGGACTTCCTGGACAATGAGGA
AAACGAGGACATTCTGGAAGATATCGTGCTGACCCTGACACTGTTTGAGGACAGAGAGATGATCGAGGAA
CGGCTGAAAACCTATGCCCACCTGTTCGACGACAAAGTGATGAAGCAGCTGAAGCGGCGGAGATACACCG
GCTGGGGCAGGCTGAGCCGGAAGCTGATCAACGGCATCCGGGACAAGCAGTCCGGCAAGACAATCCTGGA
TTTCCTGAAGTCCGACGGCTTCGCCAACAGAAACTTCATGCAGCTGATCCACGACGACAGCCTGACCTTT
AAAGAGGACATCCAGAAAGCCCAGGTGTCCGGCCAGGGCGATAGCCTGCACGAGCACATTGCCAATCTGG
CCGGCAGCCCCGCCATTAAGAAGGGCATCCTGCAGACAGTGAAGGTGGTGGACGAGCTCGTGAAAGTGAT
GGGCCGGCACAAGCCCGAGAACATCGTGATCGAAATGGCCAGAGAGAACCAGACCACCCAGAAGGGACAG
AAGAACAGCCGCGAGAGAATGAAGCGGATCGAAGAGGGCATCAAAGAGCTGGGCAGCCAGATCCTGAAAG
AACACCCCGTGGAAAACACCCAGCTGCAGAACGAGAAGCTGTACCTGTACTACCTGCAGAATGGGCGGGA
TATGTACGTGGACCAGGAACTGGACATCAACCGGCTGTCCGACTACGATGTCGACGCCATCGTGCCTCAG
AGCTTTCTGAAGGACGACTCCATCGACAACAAGGTGCTGACCAGAAGCGACAAGAACCGGGGCAAGAGCG
ACAACGTGCCCTCCGAAGAGGTCGTGAAGAAGATGAAGAACTACTGGCGGCAGCTGCTGAACGCCAAGCT
GATTACCCAGAGAAAGTTCGACAATCTGACCAAGGCCGAGAGAGGCGGCCTGAGCGAACTGGATAAGGCC
GGCTTCATCAAGAGACAGCTGGTGGAAACCCGGCAGATCACAAAGCACGTGGCACAGATCCTGGACTCCC
GGATGAACACTAAGTACGACGAGAATGACAAGCTGATCCGGGAAGTGAAAGTGATCACCCTGAAGTCCAA
GCTGGTGTCCGATTTCCGGAAGGATTTCCAGTTTTACAAAGTGCGCGAGATCAACAACTACCACCACGCC
CACGACGCCTACCTGAACGCCGTCGTGGGAACCGCCCTGATCAAAAAGTACCCTAAGCTGGAAAGCGAGT
TCGTGTACGGCGACTACAAGGTGTACGACGTGCGGAAGATGATCGCCAAGAGCGAGCAGGAAATCGGCAA
GGCTACCGCCAAGTACTTCTTCTACAGCAACATCATGAACTTTTTCAAGACCGAGATTACCCTGGCCAAC
GGCGAGATCCGGAAGCGGCCTCTGATCGAGACAAACGGCGAAACCGGGGAGATCGTGTGGGATAAGGGCC
GGGATTTTGCCACCGTGCGGAAAGTGCTGAGCATGCCCCAAGTGAATATCGTGAAAAAGACCGAGGTGCA
GACAGGCGGCTTCAGCAAAGAGTCTATCCTGCCCAAGAGGAACAGCGATAAGCTGATCGCCAGAAAGAAG
GACTGGGACCCTAAGAAGTACGGCGGCTTCGACAGCCCCACCGTGGCCTATTCTGTGCTGGTGGTGGCCA
AAGTGGAAAAGGGCAAGTCCAAGAAACTGAAGAGTGTGAAAGAGCTGCTGGGGATCACCATCATGGAAAG
AAGCAGCTTCGAGAAGAATCCCATCGACTTTCTGGAAGCCAAGGGCTACAAAGAAGTGAAAAAGGACCTG
ATCATCAAGCTGCCTAAGTACTCCCTGTTCGAGCTGGAAAACGGCCGGAAGAGAATGCTGGCCTCTGCCG
GCGAACTGCAGAAGGGAAACGAACTGGCCCTGCCCTCCAAATATGTGAACTTCCTGTACCTGGCCAGCCA
CTATGAGAAGCTGAAGGGCTCCCCCGAGGATAATGAGCAGAAACAGCTGTTTGTGGAACAGCACAAGCAC
TACCTGGACGAGATCATCGAGCAGATCAGCGAGTTCTCCAAGAGAGTGATCCTGGCCGACGCTAATCTGG
ACAAAGTGCTGTCCGCCTACAACAAGCACCGGGATAAGCCCATCAGAGAGCAGGCCGAGAATATCATCCA
CCTGTTTACCCTGACCAATCTGGGAGCCCCTGCCGCCTTCAAGTACTTTGACACCACCATCGACCGGAAG
AGGTACACCAGCACCAAAGAGGTGCTGGACGCCACCCTGATCCACCAGAGCATCACCGGCCTGTACGAGA
CACGGATCGACCTGTCTCAGCTGGGAGGCGACAGCCCCAAGAAGAAGAGAAAGGTGGAGGCCAGCCTCGA
GGGAATCGATATGGTGAGCAAGGGCGAGGAGCTGTTCACCGGGGTGGTGCCCATCCTGGTCGAGCTGGAC
GGCGACGTAAACGGCCACAAGTTCAGCGTGTCCGGCGAGGGCGAGGGCGATGCCACCTACGGCAAGCTGA
CCCTGAAGTTCATCTGCACCACCGGCAAGCTGCCCGTGCCCTGGCCCACCCTCGTGACCACCCTGACCTA
CGGCGTGCAGTGCTTCAGCCGCTACCCCGACCACATGAAGCAGCACGACTTCTTCAAGTCCGCCATGCCC
GAAGGCTACGTCCAGGAGCGCACCATCTTCTTCAAGGACGACGGCAACTACAAGACCCGCGCCGAGGTGA
AGTTCGAGGGCGACACCCTGGTGAACCGCATCGAGCTGAAGGGCATCGACTTCAAGGAGGACGGCAACAT
CCTGGGGCACAAGCTGGAGTACAACTACAACAGCCACAACGTCTATATCATGGCCGACAAGCAGAAGAAC
GGCATCAAGGTGAACTTCAAGATCCGCCACAACATCGAGGACGGCAGCGTGCAGCTCGCCGACCACTACC
AGCAGAACACCCCCATCGGCGACGGCCCCGTGCTGCTGCCCGACAACCACTACCTGAGCACCCAGTCCGC
CCTGAGCAAAGACCCCAACGAGAAGCGCGATCACATGGTCCTGCTGGAGTTCGTGACCGCCGCCGGGATC
ACTCTCGGCATGGACGAGCTGTACAAGTAATTTAAAGAATTCAAGCTTCGGGGACTAGTCATATGATAAT
CAACCTCTGGATTACAAAATTTGTGAAAGATTGACTGGTATTCTTAACTATGTTGCTCCTTTTACGCTAT
GTGGATACGCTGCTTTAATGCCTTTGTATCATGCTATTGCTTCCCGTATGGCTTTCATTTTCTCCTCCTT
GTATAAATCCTGGTTGCTGTCTCTTTATGAGGAGTTGTGGCCCGTTGTCAGGCAACGTGGCGTGGTGTGC
ACTGTGTTTGCTGACGCAACCCCCACTGGTTGGGGCATTGCCACCACCTGTCAGCTCCTTTCCGGGACTT
TCGCTTTCCCCCTCCCTATTGCCACGGCGGAACTCATCGCCGCCTGCCTTGCCCGCTGCTGGACAGGGGC
TCGGCTGTTGGGCACTGACAATTCCGTGGTGTTGTCGGGGAAGCTGACGTCCTTTCCATGGCTGCTCGCC
TGTGTTGCCACCTGGATTCTGCGCGGGACGTCCTTCTGCTACGTCCCTTCGGCCCTCAATCCAGCGGACC
TTCCTTCCCGCGGCCTGCTGCCGGCTCTGCGGCCTCTTCCGCGTCTTCGCCTTCGCCCTCAGACGAGTCG
GATCTCCCTTTGGGCCGCCTCCCCGCATCGGTAAATTCACTCCTCAGGTGCAGGCTGCCTATCAGAAGGT
GGTGGCTGGTGTGGCCAATGCCCTGGCTCACAAATACCACTGAGATCTTTTTCCCTCTGCCAAAAATTAT
GGGGACATCATGAAGCCCCTTGAGCATCTGACTTCTGGCTAATAAAGGAAATTTATTTTCATTGCAATAG
TGTGTTGGAATTTTTTGTGTCTCTCACTCGGAAGGACATATGGGAGGGCAAATCATTTAAAACATCAGAA
TGAGTATTTGGTTTAGAGTTTGGCAACATATGCCCATATGCTGGCTGCCATGAACAAAGGTTGGCTATAA
AGAGGTCATCAGTATATGAAACAGCCCCCTGCTGTCCATTCCTTATTCCATAGAAAAGCCTTGACTTGAG
GTTAGATTTTTTTTATATTTTGTTTTGTGTTATTTTTTTCTTTAACATCCCTAAAATTTTCCTTACATGT
TTTACTAGCCAGATTTTTCCTCCTCTCCTGACTACTCCCAGTCATAGCTGTCCCTCTTCTCTTATGGAGA
TCCCTCGACCTGCAGCCCAAGCTTGGCGTAATCATGGTCATAGCTGTTTCCTGTGTGAAATTGTTATCCG
CTCACAATTCCACACAACATACGAGCCGGAAGCATAAAGTGTAAAGCCTGGGGTGCCTAATGAGTGAGCT
AACTCACATTAATTGCGTTGCGCTCACTGCCCGCTTTCCAGTCGGGAAACCTGTCGTGCCAGCGGATCTC
AATTCCGATCATATTCAATAACCCTTAATATAACTTCGTATAATGTATGCTATACGAAGTTATTAGGTCT
GAAGAGGAGTTTACGTCCAGCCAAGCTTAGGATCAATTCTCATGTTTGACAGCTTATCATCGATAAGCTG
ATCCTCACAGGCCGCACCCAGCTTTTCTTCCGTTGCCCCAGTAGCATCTCTGTCTGGTGACCTTGAAGAG
GAAGAGGAGGGGTCCCGAGAATCCCCATCCCTACCGTCCAGCAAAAAGGGGGACGAGGAATTTGAGGCCT
GGCTTGAGGCTCAGGACGCAAATCTTGAGGATGTTCAGCGGGAGTTTTCCGGGCTGCGAGTAATTGGTGA
TGAGGACGAGGATGGTTCGGAGGATGGGGAATTTTCAGACCTGGATCTGTCTGACAGCGACCATGAAGGG
GATGAGGGTGGGGGGGCTGTTGGAGGGGGCAGGAGTCTGCACTCCCTGTATTCACTGAGCGTCGTCTAAT
AAAGATGTCTATTGATCTCTTTTAGTGTGAATCATGTCTGACGAGGGGCCAGGTACAGGACCTGGAAATG
GCCTAGGAGAGAAGGGAGACACATCTGGACCAGAAGGCTCCGGCGGCAGTGGACCTCAAAGAAGAGGGGG
TGATAACCATGGACGAGGACGGGGAAGAGGACGAGGACGAGGAGGCGGAAGACCAGGAGCCCCGGGCGGC
TCAGGATCAGGGCCAAGACATAGAGATGGTGTCCGGAGACCCCAAAAACGTCCAAGTTGCATTGGCTGCA
AAGGGACCCACGGTGGAACAGGAGCAGGAGCAGGAGCGGGAGGGGCAGGAGCAGGAGGGGCAGGAGCAGG
AGGAGGGGCAGGAGCAGGAGGAGGGGCAGGAGGGGCAGGAGGGGCAGGAGGGGCAGGAGCAGGAGGAGGG
GCAGGAGCAGGAGGAGGGGCAGGAGGGGCAGGAGGGGCAGGAGCAGGAGGAGGGGCAGGAGCAGGAGGAG
GGGCAGGAGGGGCAGGAGCAGGAGGAGGGGCAGGAGGGGCAGGAGGGGCAGGAGCAGGAGGAGGGGCAGG
AGCAGGAGGAGGGGCAGGAGGGGCAGGAGCAGGAGGAGGGGCAGGAGGGGCAGGAGGGGCAGGAGCAGGA
GGAGGGGCAGGAGCAGGAGGGGCAGGAGGGGCAGGAGGGGCAGGAGCAGGAGGGGCAGGAGCAGGAGGAG
GGGCAGGAGGGGCAGGAGGGGCAGGAGCAGGAGGGGCAGGAGCAGGAGGGGCAGGAGCAGGAGGGGCAGG
AGCAGGAGGGGCAGGAGGGGCAGGAGCAGGAGGGGCAGGAGGGGCAGGAGCAGGAGGGGCAGGAGGGGCA
GGAGCAGGAGGAGGGGCAGGAGGGGCAGGAGCAGGAGGAGGGGCAGGAGGGGCAGGAGCAGGAGGGGCAG
GAGGGGCAGGAGCAGGAGGGGCAGGAGGGGCAGGAGCAGGAGGGGCAGGAGGGGCAGGAGCAGGAGGAGG
GGCAGGAGCAGGAGGGGCAGGAGCAGGAGGTGGAGGCCGGGGTCGAGGAGGCAGTGGAGGCCGGGGTCGA
GGAGGTAGTGGAGGCCGGGGTCGAGGAGGTAGTGGAGGCCGCCGGGGTAGAGGACGTGAAAGAGCCAGGG
GGGGAAGTCGTGAAAGAGCCAGGGGGAGAGGTCGTGGACGTGGAGAAAAGAGGCCCAGGAGTCCCAGTAG
TCAGTCATCATCATCCGGGTCTCCACCGCGCAGGCCCCCTCCAGGTAGAAGGCCATTTTTCCACCCTGTA
GGGGAAGCCGATTATTTTGAATACCACCAAGAAGGTGGCCCAGATGGTGAGCCTGACGTGCCCCCGGGAG
CGATAGAGCAGGGCCCCGCAGATGACCCAGGAGAAGGCCCAAGCACTGGACCCCGGGGTCAGGGTGATGG
AGGCAGGCGCAAAAAAGGAGGGTGGTTTGGAAAGCATCGTGGTCAAGGAGGTTCCAACCCGAAATTTGAG
AACATTGCAGAAGGTTTAAGAGCTCTCCTGGCTAGGAGTCACGTAGAAAGGACTACCGACGAAGGAACTT
GGGTCGCCGGTGTGTTCGTATATGGAGGTAGTAAGACCTCCCTTTACAACCTAAGGCGAGGAACTGCCCT
TGCTATTCCACAATGTCGTCTTACACCATTGAGTCGTCTCCCCTTTGGAATGGCCCCTGGACCCGGCCCA
CAACCTGGCCCGCTAAGGGAGTCCATTGTCTGTTATTTCATGGTCTTTTTACAAACTCATATATTTGCTG
AGGTTTTGAAGGATGCGATTAAGGACCTTGTTATGACAAAGCCCGCTCCTACCTGCAATATCAGGGTGAC
TGTGTGCAGCTTTGACGATGGAGTAGATTTGCCTCCCTGGTTTCCACCTATGGTGGAAGGGGCTGCCGCG
GAGGGTGATGACGGAGATGACGGAGATGAAGGAGGTGATGGAGATGAGGGTGAGGAAGGGCAGGAGTGAT
GTAACTTGTTAGGAGACGCCCTCAATCGTATTAAAAGCCGTGTATTCCCCCGCACTAAAGAATAAATCCC
CAGTAGACATCATGCGTGCTGTTGGTGTATTTCTGGCCATCTGTCTTGTCACCATTTTCGTCCTCCCAAC
ATGGGGCAATTGCCGGAACCCTTAATATAACTTCGTATAATGTATGCTATACGAAGTTATTAGGTCCCTC
GAAGAGGTTCACTAGCGGATCTCAATTGGGCATACCCATGTTGTCACGTCACTCAGCTCCGCGCTCAACA
CCTTCTCGCGTTGGAAAACATTAGCGACATTTACCTGGTGAGCAATCAGACATGCGACGGCTTTAGCCTG
GCCTCCTTAAATTCACCTAAGAATGGGAGCAACCAGCAGGAAAAGGACAAGCAGCGAAAATTCACGCCCC
CTTGGGAGGTGGCGGCATATGCAAAGGATAGCACTCCCACTCTACTACTGGGTATCATATGCTGACTGTA
TATGCATGAGGATAGCATATGCTACCCGGATACAGATTAGGATAGCATATACTACCCAGATATAGATTAG
GATAGCATATGCTACCCAGATATAGATTAGGATAGCCTATGCTACCCAGATATAAATTAGGATAGCATAT
ACTACCCAGATATAGATTAGGATAGCATATGCTACCCAGATATAGATTAGGATAGCCTATGCTACCCAGA
TATAGATTAGGATAGCATATGCTACCCAGATATAGATTAGGATAGCATATGCTATCCAGATATTTGGGTA
GTATATGCTACCCAGATATAAATTAGGATAGCATATACTACCCTAATCTCTATTAGGATAGCATATGCTA
CCCGGATACAGATTAGGATAGCATATACTACCCAGATATAGATTAGGATAGCATATGCTACCCAGATATA
GATTAGGATAGCCTATGCTACCCAGATATAAATTAGGATAGCATATACTACCCAGATATAGATTAGGATA
GCATATGCTACCCAGATATAGATTAGGATAGCCTATGCTACCCAGATATAGATTAGGATAGCATATGCTA
TCCAGATATTTGGGTAGTATATGCTACCCATGGCAACATTAGCCCACCGTGCTCTCAGCGACCTCGTGAA
TATGAGGACCAACAACCCTGTGCTTGGCGCTCAGGCGCAAGTGTGTGTAATTTGTCCTCCAGATCGCAGC
AATCGCGCCCCTATCTTGGCCCGCCCACCTACTTATGCAGGTATTCCCCGGGGTGCCATTAGTGGTTTTG
TGGGCAAGTGGTTTGACCGCAGTGGTTAGCGGGGTTACAATCAGCCAAGTTATTACACCCTTATTTTACA
GTCCAAAACCGCAGGGCGGCGTGTGGGGGCTGACGCGTGCCCCCACTCCACAATTTCAAAAAAAAGAGTG
GCCACTTGTCTTTGTTTATGGGCCCCATTGGCGTGGAGCCCCGTTTAATTTTCGGGGGTGTTAGAGACAA
CCAGTGGAGTCCGCTGCTGTCGGCGTCCACTCTCTTTCCCCTTGTTACAAATAGAGTGTAACAACATGGT
TCACCTGTCTTGGTCCCTGCCTGGGACACATCTTAATAACCCCAGTATCATATTGCACTAGGATTATGTG
TTGCCCATAGCCATAAATTCGTGTGAGATGGACATCCAGTCTTTACGGCTTGTCCCCACCCCATGGATTT
CTATTGTTAAAGATATTCAGAATGTTTCATTCCTACACTAGTATTTATTGCCCAAGGGGTTTGTGAGGGT
TATATTGGTGTCATAGCACAATGCCACCACTGAACCCCCCGTCCAAATTTTATTCTGGGGGCGTCACCTG
AAACCTTGTTTTCGAGCACCTCACATACACCTTACTGTTCACAACTCAGCAGTTATTCTATTAGCTAAAC
GAAGGAGAATGAAGAAGCAGGCGAAGATTCAGGAGAGTTCACTGCCCGCTCCTTGATCTTCAGCCACTGC
CCTTGTGACTAAAATGGTTCACTACCCTCGTGGAATCCTGACCCCATGTAAATAAAACCGTGACAGCTCA
TGGGGTGGGAGATATCGCTGTTCCTTAGGACCCTTTTACTAACCCTAATTCGATAGCATATGCTTCCCGT
TGGGTAACATATGCTATTGAATTAGGGTTAGTCTGGATAGTATATACTACTACCCGGGAAGCATATGCTA
CCCGTTTAGGGTTAACAAGGGGGCCTTATAAACACTATTGCTAATGCCCTCTTGAGGGTCCGCTTATCGG
TAGCTACACAGGCCCCTCTGATTGACGTTGGTGTAGCCTCCCGTAGTCTTCCTGGGCCCCTGGGAGGTAC
ATGTCCCCCAGCATTGGTGTAAGAGCTTCAGCCAAGAGTTACACATAAAGGCAATGTTGTGTTGCAGTCC
ACAGACTGCAAAGTCTGCTCCAGGATGAAAGCCACTCAGTGTTGGCAAATGTGCACATCCATTTATAAGG
ATGTCAACTACAGTCAGAGAACCCCTTTGTGTTTGGTCCCCCCCCGTGTCACATGTGGAACAGGGCCCAG
TTGGCAAGTTGTACCAACCAACTGAAGGGATTACATGCACTGCCCCGCGAAGAAGGGGCAGAGATGTCGT
AGTCAGGTTTAGTTCGTCCGGGGCGGGGCATCGATCCTCTAGAGTCGACGCTAGCGGATCCGACGCCGCC
ATCTCTAGGCCCGCGCCGGCCCCCTCGCACAGACTTGTGGGAGAAGCTCGGCTACTCCCCTGCCCCGGTT
AATTTGCATATAATATTTCCTAGTAACTATAGAGGCTTAATGTGCGATAAAAGACAGATAATCTGTTCTT
TTTAATACTAGCTACATTTTACATGATAGGCTTGGATTTCTATAAGAGATACAAATACTAAATTATTATT
TTAAAAAACAGCACAAAAGGAAACTCACCCTAACTGTAAAGTAATTGTGTGTTTTGAGACTATAAATATC
CCTTGGAGAAAAGCCTTGTTTGGGCCGACTCCAGTGGTAATCTACTTCAAGAGAGTAGATTACCACTGGA
GTCTTTTTTGGAATTCCTGCAGCCCGGGGGATCCGCTGCATTAATGAATCGGCCAACGCGCGGGGAGAGG
CGGTTTGCGTATTGGGCGCTCTTCCGCTTCCTCGCTCACTGACTCGCTGCGCTCGGTCGTTCGGCTGCGG
CGAGCGGTATCAGCTCACTCAAAGGCGGTAATACGGTTATCCACAGAATCAGGGGATAACGCAGGAAAGA
ACATGTGAGCAAAAGGCCAGCAAAAGGCCAGGAACCGTAAAAAGGCCGCGTTGCTGGCGTTTTTCCATAG
GCTCCGCCCCCCTGACGAGCATCACAAAAATCGACGCTCAAGTCAGAGGTGGCGAAACCCGACAGGACTA
TAAAGATACCAGGCGTTTCCCCCTGGAAGCTCCCTCGTGCGCTCTCCTGTTCCGACCCTGCCGCTTACCG
GATACCTGTCCGCCTTTCTCCCTTCGGGAAGCGTGGCGCTTTCTCATAGCTCACGCTGTAGGTATCTCAG
TTCGGTGTAGGTCGTTCGCTCCAAGCTGGGCTGTGTGCACGAACCCCCCGTTCAGCCCGACCGCTGCGCC
TTATCCGGTAACTATCGTCTTGAGTCCAACCCGGTAAGACACGACTTATCGCCACTGGCAGCAGCCACTG
GTAACAGGATTAGCAGAGCGAGGTATGTAGGCGGTGCTACAGAGTTCTTGAAGTGGTGGCCTAACTACGG
CTACACTAGAAGAACAGTATTTGGTATCTGCGCTCTGCTGAAGCCAGTTACCTTCGGAAAAAGAGTTGGT
AGCTCTTGATCCGGCAAACAAACCACCGCTGGTAGCGGTGGTTTTTTTGTTTGCAAGCAGCAGATTACGC
GCAGAAAAAAAGGATCTCAAGAAGATCCTTTGATCTTTTCTACGGGGTCTGACGCTCAGTGGAACGAAAA
CTCACGTTAAGGGATTTTGGTCATGAGATTATCAAAAAGGATCTTCACCTAGATCCTTTTAAATTAAAAA
TGAAGTTTTAAATCAATCTAAAGTATATATGAGTAAACTTGGTCTGACAGTTACCAATGCTTAATCAGTG
AGGCACCTATCTCAGCGATCTGTCTATTTCGTTCATCCATAGTTGCCTGACTCCCCGTCGTGTAGATAAC
TACGATACGGGAGGGCTTACCATCTGGCCCCAGTGCTGCAATGATACCGCGAGACCCACGCTCACCGGCT
CCAGATTTATCAGCAATAAACCAGCCAGCCGGAAGGGCCGAGCGCAGAAGTGGTCCTGCAACTTTATCCG
CCTCCATCCAGTCTATTAATTGTTGCCGGGAAGCTAGAGTAAGTAGTTCGCCAGTTAATAGTTTGCGCAA
CGTTGTTGCCATTGCTACAGGCATCGTGGTGTCACGCTCGTCGTTTGGTATGGCTTCATTCAGCTCCGGT
TCCCAACGATCAAGGCGAGTTACATGATCCCCCATGTTGTGCAAAAAAGCGGTTAGCTCCTTCGGTCCTC
CGATCGTTGTCAGAAGTAAGTTGGCCGCAGTGTTATCACTCATGGTTATGGCAGCACTGCATAATTCTCT
TACTGTCATGCCATCCGTAAGATGCTTTTCTGTGACTGGTGAGTACTCAACCAAGTCATTCTGAGAATAG
TGTATGCGGCGACCGAGTTGCTCTTGCCCGGCGTCAATACGGGATAATACCGCGCCACATAGCAGAACTT
TAAAAGTGCTCATCATTGGAAAACGTTCTTCGGGGCGAAAACTCTCAAGGATCTTACCGCTGTTGAGATC
CAGTTCGATGTAACCCACTCGTGCACCCAACTGATCTTCAGCATCTTTTACTTTCACCAGCGTTTCTGGG
TGAGCAAAAACAGGAAGGCAAAATGCCGCAAAAAAGGGAATAAGGGCGACACGGAAATGTTGAATACTCA
TACTCTTCCTTTTTCAATATTATTGAAGCATTTATCAGGGTTATTGTCTCATGAGCGGATACATATTTGA
ATGTATTTAGAAAAATAAACAAATAGGGGTTCCGCGCACATTTCCCCGAAAAGTGCCACCTGG
