>Addgene plasmid #102906 | pCXLE-dCas9GFP-shP53 | addgene partial sequence | sequence record 198705 | Addgene Partial NGS Result -- Backbone
TGTAACTTGTTAGGAGACGCCCTCAATCGTATTAAAAGCCGTGTATTCCCCCGCACTAAAGAATAAATCC
CCAGTAGACATCATGCGTGCTGTTGGTGTATTTCTGGCCATCTGTCTTGTCACCATTTTCGTCCTCCCAA
CATGGGGCAATTGCCGGAACCCTTAATATAACTTCGTATAATGTATGCTATACGAAGTTATTAGGTCCCT
CGAAGAGGTTCACTAGCGGATCTCAATTGGGCATACCCATGTTGTCACGTCACTCAGCTCCGCGCTCAAC
ACCTTCTCGCGTTGGAAAACATTAGCGACATTTACCTGGTGAGCAATCAGACATGCGACGGCTTTAGCCT
GGCCTCCTTAAATTCACCTAAGAATGGGAGCAACCAGCAGGAAAAGGACAAGCAGCGAAAATTCACGCCC
CCTTGGGAGGTGGCGGCATATGCAAAGGATAGCACTCCCACTCTACTACTGGGTATCATATGCTGACTGT
ATATGCATGAGGATAGCATATGCTACCCGGATACAGATTAGGATAGCATATACTACCCAGATATAGATTA
GGATAGCATATGCTACCCAGATATAGATTAGGATAGCCTATGCTACCCAGATATAAATTAGGATAGCATA
TACTACCCAGATATAGATTAGGATAGCATATGCTACCCAGATATAGATTAGGATAGCCTATGCTACCCAG
ATATAGATTAGGATAGCATATGCTACCCAGATATAGATTAGGATAGCATATGCTATCCAGATATTTGGGT
AGTATATGCTACCCAGATATAAATTAGGATAGCATATACTACCCTAATCTCTATTAGGATAGCATATGCT
ACCCGGATACAGATTAGGATAGCATATACTACCCAGATATAGATTAGGATAGCATATGCTACCCAGATAT
AGATTAGGATAGCCTATGCTACCCAGATATAAATTAGGATAGCATATACTACCCAGATATAGATTAGGAT
AGCATATGCTACCCAGATATAGATTAGGATAGCCTATGCTACCCAGATATAGATTAGGATAGCATATGCT
ATCCAGATATTTGGGTAGTATATGCTACCCATGGCAACATTAGCCCACCGTGCTCTCAGCGACCTCGTGA
ATATGAGGACCAACAACCCTGTGCTTGGCGCTCAGGCGCAAGTGTGTGTAATTTGTCCTCCAGATCGCAG
CAATCGCGCCCCTATCTTGGCCCGCCCACCTACTTATGCAGGTATTCCCCGGGGTGCCATTAGTGGTTTT
GTGGGCAAGTGGTTTGACCGCAGTGGTTAGCGGGGTTACAATCAGCCAAGTTATTACACCCTTATTTTAC
AGTCCAAAACCGCAGGGCGGCGTGTGGGGGCTGACGCGTGCCCCCACTCCACAATTTCAAAAAAAAGAGT
GGCCACTTGTCTTTGTTTATGGGCCCCATTGGCGTGGAGCCCCGTTTAATTTTCGGGGGTGTTAGAGACA
ACCAGTGGAGTCCGCTGCTGTCGGCGTCCACTCTCTTTCCCCTTGTTACAAATAGAGTGTAACAACATGG
TTCACCTGTCTTGGTCCCTGCCTGGGACACATCTTAATAACCCCAGTATCATATTGCACTAGGATTATGT
GTTGCCCATAGCCATAAATTCGTGTGAGATGGACATCCAGTCTTTACGGCTTGTCCCCACCCCATGGATT
TCTATTGTTAAAGATATTCAGAATGTTTCATTCCTACACTAGTATTTATTGCCCAAGGGGTTTGTGAGGG
TTATATTGGTGTCATAGCACAATGCCACCACTGAACCCCCCGTCCAAATTTTATTCTGGGGGCGTCACCT
GAAACCTTGTTTTCGAGCACCTCACATACACCTTACTGTTCACAACTCAGCAGTTATTCTATTAGCTAAA
CGAAGGAGAATGAAGAAGCAGGCGAAGATTCAGGAGAGTTCACTGCCCGCTCCTTGATCTTCAGCCACTG
CCCTTGTGACTAAAATGGTTCACTACCCTCGTGGAATCCTGACCCCATGTAAATAAAACCGTGACAGCTC
ATGGGGTGGGAGATATCGCTGTTCCTTAGGACCCTTTTACTAACCCTAATTCGATAGCATATGCTTCCCG
TTGGGTAACATATGCTATTGAATTAGGGTTAGTCTGGATAGTATATACTACTACCCGGGAAGCATATGCT
ACCCGTTTAGGGTTAACAAGGGGGCCTTATAAACACTATTGCTAATGCCCTCTTGAGGGTCCGCTTATCG
GTAGCTACACAGGCCCCTCTGATTGACGTTGGTGTAGCCTCCCGTAGTCTTCCTGGGCCCCTGGGAGGTA
CATGTCCCCCAGCATTGGTGTAAGAGCTTCAGCCAAGAGTTACACATAAAGGCAATGTTGTGTTGCAGTC
CACAGACTGCAAAGTCTGCTCCAGGATGAAAGCCACTCAGTGTTGGCAAATGTGCACATCCATTTATAAG
GATGTCAACTACAGTCAGAGAACCCCTTTGTGTTTGGTCCCCCCCCGTGTCACATGTGGAACAGGGCCCA
GTTGGCAAGTTGTACCAACCAACTGAAGGGATTACATGCACTGCCCCGCGAAGAAGGGGCAGAGATGTCG
TAGTCAGGTTTAGTTCGTCCGGGGCGGGGATCGATCCTCTAGAGTCGACGCTAGCGGATCCGACGCCGCC
ATCTCTAGGCCCGCGCCGGCCCCCTCGCACAGACTTGTGGGAGAAGCTCGGCTACTCCCCTGCCCCGGTT
AATTTGCATATAATATTTCCTAGTAACTATAGAGGCTTAATGTGCGATAAAAGACAGATAATCTGTTCTT
TTTAATACTAGCTACATTTTACATGATAGGCTTGGATTTCTATAAGAGATACAAATACTAAATTATTATT
TTAAAAAACAGCACAAAAGGAAACTCACCCTAACTGTAAAGTAATTGTGTGTTTTGAGACTATAAATATC
CCTTGGAGAAAAGCCTTGTTTGGGCCGACTCCAGTGGTAATCTACTTCAAGAGAGTAGATTACCACTGGA
GTCTTTTTTGGAATTCCTGCAGCCCGGGGGATCCGCTGCATTAATGAATCGGCCAACGCGCGGGGAGAGG
CGGTTTGCGTATTGGGCGCTCTTCCGCTTCCTCGCTCACTGACTCGCTGCGCTCGGTCGTTCGGCTGCGG
CGAGCGGTATCAGCTCACTCAAAGGCGGTAATACGGTTATCCACAGAATCAGGGGATAACGCAGGAAAGA
ACATGTGAGCAAAAGGCCAGCAAAAGGCCAGGAACCGTAAAAAGGCCGCGTTGCTGGCGTTTTTCCATAG
GCTCCGCCCCCCTGACGAGCATCACAAAAATCGACGCTCAAGTCAGAGGTGGCGAAACCCGACAGGACTA
TAAAGATACCAGGCGTTTCCCCCTGGAAGCTCCCTCGTGCGCTCTCCTGTTCCGACCCTGCCGCTTACCG
GATACCTGTCCGCCTTTCTCCCTTCGGGAAGCGTGGCGCTTTCTCATAGCTCACGCTGTAGGTATCTCAG
TTCGGTGTAGGTCGTTCGCTCCAAGCTGGGCTGTGTGCACGAACCCCCCGTTCAGCCCGACCGCTGCGCC
TTATCCGGTAACTATCGTCTTGAGTCCAACCCGGTAAGACACGACTTATCGCCACTGGCAGCAGCCACTG
GTAACAGGATTAGCAGAGCGAGGTATGTAGGCGGTGCTACAGAGTTCTTGAAGTGGTGGCCTAACTACGG
CTACACTAGAAGAACAGTATTTGGTATCTGCGCTCTGCTGAAGCCAGTTACCTTCGGAAAAAGAGTTGGT
AGCTCTTGATCCGGCAAACAAACCACCGCTGGTAGCGGTGGTTTTTTTGTTTGCAAGCAGCAGATTACGC
GCAGAAAAAAAGGATCTCAAGAAGATCCTTTGATCTTTTCTACGGGGTCTGACGCTCAGTGGAACGAAAA
CTCACGTTAAGGGATTTTGGTCATGAGATTATCAAAAAGGATCTTCACCTAGATCCTTTTAAATTAAAAA
TGAAGTTTTAAATCAATCTAAAGTATATATGAGTAAACTTGGTCTGACAGTTACCAATGCTTAATCAGTG
AGGCACCTATCTCAGCGATCTGTCTATTTCGTTCATCCATAGTTGCCTGACTCCCCGTCGTGTAGATAAC
TACGATACGGGAGGGCTTACCATCTGGCCCCAGTGCTGCAATGATACCGCGAGACCCACGCTCACCGGCT
CCAGATTTATCAGCAATAAACCAGCCAGCCGGAAGGGCCGAGCGCAGAAGTGGTCCTGCAACTTTATCCG
CCTCCATCCAGTCTATTAATTGTTGCCGGGAAGCTAGAGTAAGTAGTTCGCCAGTTAATAGTTTGCGCAA
CGTTGTTGCCATTGCTACAGGCATCGTGGTGTCACGCTCGTCGTTTGGTATGGCTTCATTCAGCTCCGGT
TCCCAACGATCAAGGCGAGTTACATGATCCCCCATGTTGTGCAAAAAAGCGGTTAGCTCCTTCGGTCCTC
CGATCGTTGTCAGAAGTAAGTTGGCCGCAGTGTTATCACTCATGGTTATGGCAGCACTGCATAATTCTCT
TACTGTCATGCCATCCGTAAGATGCTTTTCTGTGACTGGTGAGTACTCAACCAAGTCATTCTGAGAATAG
TGTATGCGGCGACCGAGTTGCTCTTGCCCGGCGTCAATACGGGATAATACCGCGCCACATAGCAGAACTT
TAAAAGTGCTCATCATTGGAAAACGTTCTTCGGGGCGAAAACTCTCAAGGATCTTACCGCTGTTGAGATC
CAGTTCGATGTAACCCACTCGTGCACCCAACTGATCTTCAGCATCTTTTACTTTCACCAGCGTTTCTGGG
TGAGCAAAAACAGGAAGGCAAAATGCCGCAAAAAAGGGAATAAGGGCGACACGGAAATGTTGAATACTCA
TACTCTTCCTTTTTCAATATTATTGAAGCATTTATCAGGGTTATTGTCTCATGAGCGGATACATATTTGA
ATGTATTTAGAAAAATAAACAAATAGGGGTTCCGCGCACATTTCCCCGAAAAGTGCCACCTGGGTCGACA
TTGATTATTGACTAGTTATTAATAGTAATCAATTACGGGGTCATTAGTTCATAGCCCATATATGGAGTTC
CGCGTTACATAACTTACGGTAAATGGCCCGCCTGGCTGACCGCCCAACGACCCCCGCCCATTGACGTCAA
TAATGACGTATGTTCCCATAGTAACGCCAATAGGGACTTTCCATTGACGTCAATGGGTGGAGTATTTACG
GTAAACTGCCCACTTGGCAGTACATCAAGTGTATCATATGCCAAGTACGCCCCCTATTGACGTCAATGAC
GGTAAATGGCCCGCCTGGCATTATGCCCAGTACATGACCTTATGGGACTTTCCTACTTGGCAGTACATCT
ACGTATTAGTCATCGCTATTACCATGGTCGAGGTGAGCCCCACGTTCTGCTTCACTCTCCCCATCTCCCC
CCCCTCCCCACCCCCAATTTTGTATTTATTTATTTTTTAATTATTTTGTGCAGCGATGGGGGCGGGGGGG
GGGGGGG
