>Addgene plasmid #102906 | pCXLE-dCas9GFP-shP53 | addgene partial sequence | sequence record 198706 | Addgene Partial NGS Result -- Insert
TACCCATACGATGTTCCAGATTACGCTTCGCCGAAGAAAAAGCGCAAGGTCGAAGCGTCCGACAAGAAGT
ACAGCATCGGCCTGGCCATCGGCACCAACTCTGTGGGCTGGGCCGTGATCACCGACGAGTACAAGGTGCC
CAGCAAGAAATTCAAGGTGCTGGGCAACACCGACCGGCACAGCATCAAGAAGAACCTGATCGGAGCCCTG
CTGTTCGACAGCGGCGAAACAGCCGAGGCCACCCGGCTGAAGAGAACCGCCAGAAGAAGATACACCAGAC
GGAAGAACCGGATCTGCTATCTGCAAGAGATCTTCAGCAACGAGATGGCCAAGGTGGACGACAGCTTCTT
CCACAGACTGGAAGAGTCCTTCCTGGTGGAAGAGGATAAGAAGCACGAGCGGCACCCCATCTTCGGCAAC
ATCGTGGACGAGGTGGCCTACCACGAGAAGTACCCCACCATCTACCACCTGAGAAAGAAACTGGTGGACA
GCACCGACAAGGCCGACCTGCGGCTGATCTATCTGGCCCTGGCCCACATGATCAAGTTCCGGGGCCACTT
CCTGATCGAGGGCGACCTGAACCCCGACAACAGCGACGTGGACAAGCTGTTCATCCAGCTGGTGCAGACC
TACAACCAGCTGTTCGAGGAAAACCCCATCAACGCCAGCGGCGTGGACGCCAAGGCCATCCTGTCTGCCA
GACTGAGCAAGAGCAGACGGCTGGAAAATCTGATCGCCCAGCTGCCCGGCGAGAAGAAGAATGGCCTGTT
CGGCAACCTGATTGCCCTGAGCCTGGGCCTGACCCCCAACTTCAAGAGCAACTTCGACCTGGCCGAGGAT
GCCAAACTGCAGCTGAGCAAGGACACCTACGACGACGACCTGGACAACCTGCTGGCCCAGATCGGCGACC
AGTACGCCGACCTGTTTCTGGCCGCCAAGAACCTGTCCGACGCCATCCTGCTGAGCGACATCCTGAGAGT
GAACACCGAGATCACCAAGGCCCCCCTGAGCGCCTCTATGATCAAGAGATACGACGAGCACCACCAGGAC
CTGACCCTGCTGAAAGCTCTCGTGCGGCAGCAGCTGCCTGAGAAGTACAAAGAGATTTTCTTCGACCAGA
GCAAGAACGGCTACGCCGGCTACATTGACGGCGGAGCCAGCCAGGAAGAGTTCTACAAGTTCATCAAGCC
CATCCTGGAAAAGATGGACGGCACCGAGGAACTGCTCGTGAAGCTGAACAGAGAGGACCTGCTGCGGAAG
CAGCGGACCTTCGACAACGGCAGCATCCCCCACCAGATCCACCTGGGAGAGCTGCACGCCATTCTGCGGC
GGCAGGAAGATTTTTACCCATTCCTGAAGGACAACCGGGAAAAGATCGAGAAGATCCTGACCTTCCGCAT
CCCCTACTACGTGGGCCCTCTGGCCAGGGGAAACAGCAGATTCGCCTGGATGACCAGAAAGAGCGAGGAA
ACCATCACCCCCTGGAACTTCGAGGAAGTGGTGGACAAGGGCGCTTCCGCCCAGAGCTTCATCGAGCGGA
TGACCAACTTCGATAAGAACCTGCCCAACGAGAAGGTGCTGCCCAAGCACAGCCTGCTGTACGAGTACTT
CACCGTGTATAACGAGCTGACCAAAGTGAAATACGTGACCGAGGGAATGAGAAAGCCCGCCTTCCTGAGC
GGCGAGCAGAAAAAGGCCATCGTGGACCTGCTGTTCAAGACCAACCGGAAAGTGACCGTGAAGCAGCTGA
AAGAGGACTACTTCAAGAAAATCGAGTGCTTCGACTCCGTGGAAATCTCCGGCGTGGAAGATCGGTTCAA
CGCCTCCCTGGGCACATACCACGATCTGCTGAAAATTATCAAGGACAAGGACTTCCTGGACAATGAGGAA
AACGAGGACATTCTGGAAGATATCGTGCTGACCCTGACACTGTTTGAGGACAGAGAGATGATCGAGGAAC
GGCTGAAAACCTATGCCCACCTGTTCGACGACAAAGTGATGAAGCAGCTGAAGCGGCGGAGATACACCGG
CTGGGGCAGGCTGAGCCGGAAGCTGATCAACGGCATCCGGGACAAGCAGTCCGGCAAGACAATCCTGGAT
TTCCTGAAGTCCGACGGCTTCGCCAACAGAAACTTCATGCAGCTGATCCACGACGACAGCCTGACCTTTA
AAGAGGACATCCAGAAAGCCCAGGTGTCCGGCCAGGGCGATAGCCTGCACGAGCACATTGCCAATCTGGC
CGGCAGCCCCGCCATTAAGAAGGGCATCCTGCAGACAGTGAAGGTGGTGGACGAGCTCGTGAAAGTGATG
GGCCGGCACAAGCCCGAGAACATCGTGATCGAAATGGCCAGAGAGAACCAGACCACCCAGAAGGGACAGA
AGAACAGCCGCGAGAGAATGAAGCGGATCGAAGAGGGCATCAAAGAGCTGGGCAGCCAGATCCTGAAAGA
ACACCCCGTGGAAAACACCCAGCTGCAGAACGAGAAGCTGTACCTGTACTACCTGCAGAATGGGCGGGAT
ATGTACGTGGACCAGGAACTGGACATCAACCGGCTGTCCGACTACGATGTCGACGCCATCGTGCCTCAGA
GCTTTCTGAAGGACGACTCCATCGACAACAAGGTGCTGACCAGAAGCGACAAGAACCGGGGCAAGAGCGA
CAACGTGCCCTCCGAAGAGGTCGTGAAGAAGATGAAGAACTACTGGCGGCAGCTGCTGAACGCCAAGCTG
ATTACCCAGAGAAAGTTCGACAATCTGACCAAGGCCGAGAGAGGCGGCCTGAGCGAACTGGATAAGGCCG
GCTTCATCAAGAGACAGCTGGTGGAAACCCGGCAGATCACAAAGCACGTGGCACAGATCCTGGACTCCCG
GATGAACACTAAGTACGACGAGAATGACAAGCTGATCCGGGAAGTGAAAGTGATCACCCTGAAGTCCAAG
CTGGTGTCCGATTTCCGGAAGGATTTCCAGTTTTACAAAGTGCGCGAGATCAACAACTACCACCACGCCC
ACGACGCCTACCTGAACGCCGTCGTGGGAACCGCCCTGATCAAAAAGTACCCTAAGCTGGAAAGCGAGTT
CGTGTACGGCGACTACAAGGTGTACGACGTGCGGAAGATGATCGCCAAGAGCGAGCAGGAAATCGGCAAG
GCTACCGCCAAGTACTTCTTCTACAGCAACATCATGAACTTTTTCAAGACCGAGATTACCCTGGCCAACG
GCGAGATCCGGAAGCGGCCTCTGATCGAGACAAACGGCGAAACCGGGGAGATCGTGTGGGATAAGGGCCG
GGATTTTGCCACCGTGCGGAAAGTGCTGAGCATGCCCCAAGTGAATATCGTGAAAAAGACCGAGGTGCAG
ACAGGCGGCTTCAGCAAAGAGTCTATCCTGCCCAAGAGGAACAGCGATAAGCTGATCGCCAGAAAGAAGG
ACTGGGACCCTAAGAAGTACGGCGGCTTCGACAGCCCCACCGTGGCCTATTCTGTGCTGGTGGTGGCCAA
AGTGGAAAAGGGCAAGTCCAAGAAACTGAAGAGTGTGAAAGAGCTGCTGGGGATCACCATCATGGAAAGA
AGCAGCTTCGAGAAGAATCCCATCGACTTTCTGGAAGCCAAGGGCTACAAAGAAGTGAAAAAGGACCTGA
TCATCAAGCTGCCTAAGTACTCCCTGTTCGAGCTGGAAAACGGCCGGAAGAGAATGCTGGCCTCTGCCGG
CGAACTGCAGAAGGGAAACGAACTGGCCCTGCCCTCCAAATATGTGAACTTCCTGTACCTGGCCAGCCAC
TATGAGAAGCTGAAGGGCTCCCCCGAGGATAATGAGCAGAAACAGCTGTTTGTGGAACAGCACAAGCACT
ACCTGGACGAGATCATCGAGCAGATCAGCGAGTTCTCCAAGAGAGTGATCCTGGCCGACGCTAATCTGGA
CAAAGTGCTGTCCGCCTACAACAAGCACCGGGATAAGCCCATCAGAGAGCAGGCCGAGAATATCATCCAC
CTGTTTACCCTGACCAATCTGGGAGCCCCTGCCGCCTTCAAGTACTTTGACACCACCATCGACCGGAAGA
GGTACACCAGCACCAAAGAGGTGCTGGACGCCACCCTGATCCACCAGAGCATCACCGGCCTGTACGAGAC
ACGGATCGACCTGTCTCAGCTGGGAGGCGACAGCCCCAAGAAGAAGAGAAAGGTGGAGGCCAGCCTCGAG
GGAATCGATATGGTGAGCAAGGGCGAGGAGCTGTTCACCGGGGTGGTGCCCATCCTGGTCGAGCTGGACG
GCGACGTAAACGGCCACAAGTTCAGCGTGTCCGGCGAGGGCGAGGGCGATGCCACCTACGGCAAGCTGAC
CCTGAAGTTCATCTGCACCACCGGCAAGCTGCCCGTGCCCTGGCCCACCCTCGTGACCACCCTGACCTAC
GGCGTGCAGTGCTTCAGCCGCTACCCCGACCACATGAAGCAGCACGACTTCTTCAAGTCCGCCATGCCCG
AAGGCTACGTCCAGGAGCGCACCATCTTCTTCAAGGACGACGGCAACTACAAGACCCGCGCCGAGGTGAA
GTTCGAGGGCGACACCCTGGTGAACCGCATCGAGCTGAAGGGCATCGACTTCAAGGAGGACGGCAACATC
CTGGGGCACAAGCTGGAGTACAACTACAACAGCCACAACGTCTATATCATGGCCGACAAGCAGAAGAACG
GCATCAAGGTGAACTTCAAGATCCGCCACAACATCGAGGACGGCAGCGTGCAGCTCGCCGACCACTACCA
GCAGAACACCCCCATCGGCGACGGCCCCGTGCTGCTGCCCGACAACCACTACCTGAGCACCCAGTCCGCC
CTGAGCAAAGACCCCAACGAGAAGCGCGATCACATGGTCCTGCTGGAGTTCGTGACCGCCGCCGGGATCA
CTCTCGGCATGGACGAGCTGTACAAGTAATTTAAAGAATTCAAGCTTCGGGGACTAGTCATATGATAATC
AACCTCTGGATTACAAAATTTGTGAAAGATTGACTGGTATTCTTAACTATGTTGCTCCTTTTACGCTATG
TGGATACGCTGCTTTAATGCCTTTGTATCATGCTATTGCTTCCCGTATGGCTTTCATTTTCTCCTCCTTG
TATAAATCCTGGTTGCTGTCTCTTTATGAGGAGTTGTGGCCCGTTGTCAGGCAACGTGGCGTGGTGTGCA
CTGTGTTTGCTGACGCAACCCCCACTGGTTGGGGCATTGCCACCACCTGTCAGCTCCTTTCCGGGACTTT
CGCTTTCCCCCTCCCTATTGCCACGGCGGAACTCATCGCCGCCTGCCTTGCCCGCTGCTGGACAGGGGCT
CGGCTGTTGGGCACTGACAATTCCGTGGTGTTGTCGGGGAAGCTGACGTCCTTTCCATGGCTGCTCGCCT
GTGTTGCCACCTGGATTCTGCGCGGGACGTCCTTCTGCTACGTCCCTTCGGCCCTCAATCCAGCGGACCT
TCCTTCCCGCGGCCTGCTGCCGGCTCTGCGGCCTCTTCCGCGTCTTCGCCTTCGCCCTCAGACGAGTCGG
ATCTCCCTTTGGGCCGCCTCCCCGCATCGGTACAATTCACTCCTCAGGTGCAGGCTGCCTATCAGAAGGT
GGTGGCTGGTGTGGCCAATGCCCTGGCTCACAAATACCACTGAGATCTTTTTCCCTCTGCCAAAAATTAT
GGGGACATCATGAAGCCCCTTGAGCATCTGACTTCTGGCTAATAAAGGAAATTTATTTTCATTGCAATAG
TGTGTTGGAATTTTTTGTGTCTCTCACTCGGAAGGACATATGGGAGGGCAAATCATTTAAAACATCAGAA
TGAGTATTTGGTTTAGAGTTTGGCAACATATGCCCATATGCTGGCTGCCATGAACAAAGGTTGGCTATAA
AGAGGTCATCAGTATATGAAACAGCCCCCTGCTGTCCATTCCTTATTCCATAGAAAAGCCTTGACTTGAG
GTTAGATTTTTTTTATATTTTGTTTTGTGTTATTTTTTTCTTTAACATCCCTAAAATTTTCCTTACATGT
TTTACTAGCCAGATTTTTCCTCCTCTCCTGACTACTCCCAGTCATAGCTGTCCCTCTTCTCTTATGGAGA
TCCCTCGACCTGCAGCCCAAGCTTGGCGTAATCATGGTCATAGCTGTTTCCTGTGTGAAATTGTTATCCG
CTCACAATTCCACACAACATACGAGCCGGAAGCATAAAGTGTAAAGCCTGGGGTGCCTAATGAGTGAGCT
AACTCACATTAATTGCGTTGCGCTCACTGCCCGCTTTCCAGTCGGGAAACCTGTCGTGCCAGCGGATCTC
AATTCCGATCATATTCAATAACCCTTAATATAACTTCGTATAATGTATGCTATACGAAGTTATTAGGTCT
GAAGAGGAGTTTACGTCCAGCCAAGCTTAGGATCAATTCTCATGTTTGACAGCTTATCATCGATAAGCTG
ATCCTCACAGGCCGCACCCAGCTTTTCTTCCGTTGCCCCAGTAGCATCTCTGTCTGGTGACCTTGAAGAG
GAAGAGGAGGGGTCCCGAGAATCCCCATCCCTACCGTCCAGCAAAAAGGGGGACGAGGAATTTGAGGCCT
GGCTTGAGGCTCAGGACGCAAATCTTGAGGATGTTCAGCGGGAGTTTTCCGGGCTGCGAGTAATTGGTGA
TGAGGACGAGGATGGTTCGGAGGATGGGGAATTTTCAGACCTGGATCTGTCTGACAGCGACCATGAAGGG
GATGAGGGTGGGGGGGCTGTTGGAGGGGGCAGGAGTCTGCACTCCCTGTATTCACTGAGCGTCGTCTAAT
AAAGATGTCTATTGATCTCTTTTAGTGTGAATCATGTCTGACGAGGGGCCAGGTACAGGACCTGGAAATG
GCCTAGGAGAGAAGGGAGACACATCTGGACCAGAAGGCTCCGGCGGCAGTGGACCTCAAAGAAGAGGGGG
TGATAACCATGGACGAGGACGGGGAAGAGGACGAGGACGAGGAGGCGGAAGACCAGGAGCCCCGGGCGGC
TCAGGATCAGGGCCAAGACATAGAGATGGTGTCCGGAGACCCCAAAAACGTCCAAGTTGCATTGGCTGCA
AAGGGACCCACGGTGGAACAGGAGCAGGAGCAGGAGCGGGAGGGGCAGGAG
